>Addgene plasmid #185892 | pIEforRed | addgene full sequence | sequence record 370865 | Addgene NGS Result
GCATATGGCGTATCCAAGCCGAAACGGCGCTCGCCTCATCCCCACGGGAATAAGGCAGCCGACAAAAGAA
AAACGACCGAAAAGGAACCAGAAAGAAAAAAGAGGGTGGGCGCGCCGCGGACGTGTAAAAAGATATGCAT
CCAGCTTCTATATCGCTTTAACTTTACCGTTTTGGGCATCGGGAACGTATGTAACATTGATCTCCTCTTG
GGAACGGTGAGTGCAACGAATGCGATATAGCACCGACCATGTGGGCAAATTCGTAATAAATTCGGGGTGA
GGGGGATTCAAGACAAGCAACCTTGTTAGTCAGCTCAAACAGCGATTTAACGGTTGAGTAACACATCAAA
ACACCGTTCGAGGTCAAGCCTGGCGTGTTTAACAAGTTCTTGATATCATATATAAATGTAATAAGAAGTT
TGGTAATATTCAATTCGAAGTGTTCAGTCTTTTACTTCTCTTGTTTTATAGAAGAAAAAACATCAAGAAA
CATCTTTAACATACACAAACACATACTATCAGAATACAGGATCCAAAATGTCTGTTATCAAGCAAGTTAT
GAAGACTAAATTGCATTTGGAAGGTACTGTTAACGGTCATGATTTCACTATTGAAGGTAAAGGTGAGGGT
AAACCATACGAAGGTTTACAACACATGAAGATGACTGTCACTAAAGGTGCTCCATTGCCATTTTCCGTTC
ATATTTTGACTCCATCTCACATGTATGGTTCTAAGCCATTTAACAAATACCCAGCTGACATTCCTGATTA
CCACAAACAATCTTTTCCAGAAGGTATGTCTTGGGAGAGATCCATGATTTTTGAAGATGGTGGTGTTTGT
ACCGCTTCTAATCATTCTTCTATCAACTTGCAAGAGAATTGCTTCATCTACGATGTTAAGTTTCACGGTG
TTAACTTGCCACCAGATGGTCCAGTTATGCAAAAGACTATTGCTGGTTGGGAACCATCTGTTGAAACTTT
GTACGTTAGAGATGGTATGTTGAAATCTGATACCGCTATGGTTTTCAAGTTGAAAGGTGGTGGTCATCAC
AGAGTTGATTTCAAAACTACTTACAAGGCTAAGAAACCAGTTAAGTTGCCAGAATTTCATTTCGTCGAGC
ATAGATTGGAATTGACCAAACACGATAAGGATTTCACTACTTGGGATCAACAAGAAGCTGCTGAAGGTCA
TTTTTCACCTTTGCCAAAGGCTTTGCCATAAATTGAATTGAATTGAAATCGATAGATCAATTTTTTTCTT
TTCTCTTTCCCCATCCTTTACGCTAAAATAATAGTTTATTTTATTTTTTGAATATTTTTTATTTATATAC
GTATATATAGACTATTATTTATCTTTTAATGATTATTAAGATTTTTATTAAAAAAAAATTCGCTCCTCTT
TTAATGCCTTTATGCAGTTTTTTTTTCCCATTCGATATTTCTATGTTCGGGTTCAGCGTATTTTAAGTTT
AATAACTCGAAAATTCTGCGTTCGTTAAAGCTTTCGAGAAGGATATTATTTCCCGGGAATCTCGGTCGTA
ATGATTTGCATGCCCGCCATCTCTACTCACTCCATAATATTACATATAGATATAGGACAAGCCCGCATTT
TCATACTGAAAGGTAAACTTCTATTATTATAGTGGTATCCAACGTTCACCGCTTCCAGCATAGCAGAAAT
TACGTGTTTTTGCATATGTTATGCTGATCATTGTATGCTTACTACCATTTTTCTTTGCTTCGCCTTGCCT
TCTTTGACGTTTTTTTGAAGCAAAAAAAAAGTCAAGACAGATGTGCTTACAAAACCATGTAAGGCTCATT
TTCAAAGAAGCTACTAATAGAAAGAGAACAAAGCGTTTACGAGTCTGGAAAATCAATGGCTCCATCTGGT
ATGTGAACTGCAATATTAATAGCACGAGAAAATTGAGAGGAAGATAGATGGGAACTAGTAGAGTTGATAT
TGATGAGATACGAAAACCACACGTAAATAAACTATCCGACGACAAGAATAGTGCATTAAGGACTTGATTA
AGATATGGTGAGCAACGTAATTATCGGGCTCAACAGTTTATTAGCAATCGTTTTGATAGAAGCGTTGATG
CTGTGGAAGTTGTTCTTTTTACTACCAACAGCCATTAACAAATCCATTAGAGTGTTCGTTCGTTTTTCTG
CTCAGATTCAAGAAAATTATTCCATCCTCATTATACTTTTTTCTTCTATTTCGTGCTCCACGTCGAGGTA
TCAAGGAACATAGTTTAAACAAGCTTGGCGTAATCATGGTCATAGCTGTTTCCTGTGTGAAATTGTTATC
CGCTCACAATTCCACACAACATACGAGCCGGAAGCATAAAGTGTAAAGCCTGGGGTGCCTAATGAGTGAG
CTAACTCACATTAATTGCGTTGCGCTCACTGCCCGCTTTCCAGTCGGGAAACCTGTCGTGCCAGCTGCAT
TAATGAATCGGCCAACGCGCGGGGAGAGGCGGTTTGCGTATTGGGCGCTCTTCCGCTTCCTCGCTCACTG
ACTCGCTGCGCTCGGTCGTTCGGCTGCGGCGAGCGGTATCAGCTCACTCAAAGGCGGTAATACGGTTATC
CACAGAATCAGGGGATAACGCAGGAAAGAACATGTGAGCAAAAGGCCAGCAAAAGGCCAGGAACCGTAAA
AAGGCCGCGTTGCTGGCGTTTTTCCATAGGCTCCGCCCCCCTGACGAGCATCACAAAAATCGACGCTCAA
GTCAGAGGTGGCGAAACCCGACAGGACTATAAAGATACCAGGCGTTTCCCCCTGGAAGCTCCCTCGTGCG
CTCTCCTGTTCCGACCCTGCCGCTTACCGGATACCTGTCCGCCTTTCTCCCTTCGGGAAGCGTGGCGCTT
TCTCATAGCTCACGCTGTAGGTATCTCAGTTCGGTGTAGGTCGTTCGCTCCAAGCTGGGCTGTGTGCACG
AACCCCCCGTTCAGCCCGACCGCTGCGCCTTATCCGGTAACTATCGTCTTGAGTCCAACCCGGTAAGACA
CGACTTATCGCCACTGGCAGCAGCCACTGGTAACAGGATTAGCAGAGCGAGGTATGTAGGCGGTGCTACA
GAGTTCTTGAAGTGGTGGCCTAACTACGGCTACACTAGAAGAACAGTATTTGGTATCTGCGCTCTGCTGA
AGCCAGTTACCTTCGGAAAAAGAGTTGGTAGCTCTTGATCCGGCAAACAAACCACCGCTGGTAGCGGTGG
TTTTTTTGTTTGCAAGCAGCAGATTACGCGCAGAAAAAAAGGATCTCAAGAAGATCCTTTGATCTTTTCT
ACGGGGTCTGACGCTCAGTGGAACGAAAACTCACGTTAAGGGATTTTGGTCATGAGATTATCAAAAAGGA
TCTTCACCTAGATCCTTTTAAATTAAAAATGAAGTTTTAAATCAATCTAAAGTATATATGAGTAAACTTG
GTCTGACAGTTACCAATGCTTAATCAGTGAGGCACCTATCTCAGCGATCTGTCTATTTCGTTCATCCATA
GTTGCCTGACTCCCCGTCGTGTAGATAACTACGATACGGGAGGGCTTACCATCTGGCCCCAGTGCTGCAA
TGATACCGCGAGACCCACGCTCACCGGCTCCAGATTTATCAGCAATAAACCAGCCAGCCGGAAGGGCCGA
GCGCAGAAGTGGTCCTGCAACTTTATCCGCCTCCATCCAGTCTATTAATTGTTGCCGGGAAGCTAGAGTA
AGTAGTTCGCCAGTTAATAGTTTGCGCAACGTTGTTGCCATTGCTACAGGCATCGTGGTGTCACGCTCGT
CGTTTGGTATGGCTTCATTCAGCTCCGGTTCCCAACGATCAAGGCGAGTTACATGATCCCCCATGTTGTG
CAAAAAAGCGGTTAGCTCCTTCGGTCCTCCGATCGTTGTCAGAAGTAAGTTGGCCGCAGTGTTATCACTC
ATGGTTATGGCAGCACTGCATAATTCTCTTACTGTCATGCCATCCGTAAGATGCTTTTCTGTGACTGGTG
AGTACTCAACCAAGTCATTCTGAGAATAGTGTATGCGGCGACCGAGTTGCTCTTGCCCGGCGTCAATACG
GGATAATACCGCGCCACATAGCAGAACTTTAAAAGTGCTCATCATTGGAAAACGTTCTTCGGGGCGAAAA
CTCTCAAGGATCTTACCGCTGTTGAGATCCAGTTCGATGTAACCCACTCGTGCACCCAACTGATCTTCAG
CATCTTTTACTTTCACCAGCGTTTCTGGGTGAGCAAAAACAGGAAGGCAAAATGCCGCAAAAAAGGGAAT
AAGGGCGACACGGAAATGTTGAATACTCATACTCTTCCTTTTTCAATATTATTGAAGCATTTATCAGGGT
TATTGTCTCATGAGCGGATACATATTTGAATGTATTTAGAAAAATAAACAAATAGGGGTTCCGCGCACAT
TTCCCCGAAAAGTGCCACCTGACGTCTAAGAAACCATTATTATCATGACATTAACCTATAAAAATAGGCG
TATCACGAGGCCCTTTCGTCTCGCGCGTTTCGGTGATGACGGTGAAAACCTCTGACACATGCAGCTCCCG
GAGACGGTCACAGCTTGTCTGTAAGCGGATGCCGGGAGCAGACAAGCCCGTCAGGGCGCGTCAGCGGGTG
TTGGCGGGTGTCGGGGCTGGCTTAACTATGCGGCATCAGAGCAGATTGTACTGAGAGTGCACCATATGCG
GTGTGAAATACCGCACAGATGCGTAAGGAGAAAATACCGCATCAGGCGCCATTCGCCATTCAGGCTGCGC
AACTGTTGGGAAGGGCGATCGGTGCGGGCCTCTTCGCTATTACGCCAGCTGGCGAAAGGGGGATGTGCTG
CAAGGCGATTAAGTTGGGTAACGCCAGGGTTTTCCCAGTCACGACGTTGTAAAACGACGGCCAGTGAATT
CAGTTTAAACATGTACTAATCAGTCTAACACCCCGGAGGAGGCTTATCATTACATATTCTTGTCTCGGCG
TTCTTTAAGTTTCTTATCTTGTATGCCCGATATAGCAACCTTGTTGGTACCAATCTAACGGTTTCCGTAC
TTTGCAATGAAGAGATGAGGAGGCATGGGTCACTTATTTAATATGTACGGGTGTTTACATGGAGTTGCTT
TCTTTTTTTGTCTCAGCAGTCATTGTGCGCCAAAAAAAGAGAAAACCGTGAGCCGAAGTCCACGCTCTGG
AGTTAGGCTCTCCCATTACGGAGAGAAGCATTTCCTCAGCCTGGGAGCCCCGTTGGAACAGTCAGGCTAA
ACTGGGCCTTCCTACCCACTGCTTGCTGTTTCTCACTGGACGCACAAGGGGATTTTCTTTCTACCTTCGG
CTTGCCTCACTGCGTTGGGGCTTCCCAATGCAACTTCGTTCGTATGCATACAATCTTTTAGATATTATCT
TTTAAAATTATTTTAAAACAATTTTAAATGTATCTCATATGCTTTTCTTCTGCTGTTGAAAAGGCTAAAC
AAAGAAGATCAATAAGATAAAGCGGCCGCAAAATGTCTAAGAATATCGTTGTCCTACCGGGTGATCACGT
CGGTAAAGAAGTTACTGACGAAGCTATTAAGGTCTTGAATGCCATTGCTGAAGTCCGTCCAGAAATTAAG
TTCAATTTCCAACATCACTTGATCGGGGGTGCTGCCATCGATGCCACTGGCACTCCTTTACCAGATGAAG
CTCTAGAAGCCTCTAAGAAAGCCGATGCTGTCTTACTAGGTGCTGTTGGTGGTCCAAAATGGGGTACGGG
CGCAGTTAGACCAGAACAAGGTCTATTGAAGATCAGAAAGGAATTGGGTCTATACGCCAACTTGAGACCA
TGTAACTTTGCTTCTGATTCTTTACTAGATCTTTCTCCTTTGAAGCCTGAATATGCAAAGGGTACCGATT
TCGTCGTCGTTAGAGAATTGGTTGGTGGTATCTACTTTGGTGAAAGAAAAGAAGATGAAGGTGACGGAGT
TGCTTGGGACTCTGAGAAATACAGTGTTCCTGAAGTTCAAAGAATTACAAGAATGGCTGCTTTCTTGGCA
TTGCAACAAAACCCACCATTACCAATCTGGTCTCTTGACAAGGCTAACGTGCTTGCCTCTTCCAGATTGT
GGAGAAAGACTGTTGAAGAAACCATCAAGACTGAGTTCCCACAATTAACTGTTCAGCACCAATTGATCGA
CTCTGCTGCTATGATTTTGGTTAAATCACCAACTAAGCTAAACGGTGTTGTTATTACCAACAACATGTTT
GGTGATATTATCTCCGATGAAGCCTCTGTTATTCCAGGTTCTTTGGGTTTATTACCTTCTGCATCTCTAG
CTTCCCTACCTGACACTAACAAGGCATTCGGTTTGTACGAACCATGTCATGGTTCTGCCCCAGATTTACC
AGCAAACAAGGTTAACCCAATTGCTACCATCTTATCTGCAGCTATGATGTTGAAGTTATCCTTGGATTTG
GTTGAAGAAGGTAGGGCTCTTGAAGAAGCTGTTAGAAATGTCTTGGATGCAGGTGTCAGAACCGGTGACC
TTGGTGGTTCTAACTCTACCACTGAGGTTGGCGATGCTATCGCCAAGGCTGTCAAGGAAATCTTGGCTTA
AAGAGTCTTTTGTAACGACCCCGTCTCCACCAACTTGGTATGCTTGAAATCTCAAGGCCATTACACATTC
AGTTATGTGAACGAAAGGTCTTTATTTAACGTAGCATAAACTAAATAATACAGGTTCCGGTTAGCCTGCG
GGCCCAAAGCTAGCTCTAATTGGTTTAATTAATAAATTTAATATTATTTTTAAATTTTTCTTTAAATATA
CAATAAATCTTTCATAACATGTTAAATTCATGATTAAGCGTAAATAAAGTGTAGTGGCAGAGTGCACGGG
GTTTCCTGTGCCTTACAAAGTAGGTACCAATTTGCGTATTGCAGCGAGGGTTCCGGTTACTATTTATAAT
TACGTGTTAGTGTACTGTGATTTTATTGAGGCTATAACAAGAAAAGGATCTGTGAAGGTTTTGAGAGAAT
GAGGCGAAAACACAGGGTTATTTTCATCAGCAACGCCGCTGTTTCAGCGGCACCCTGCCCTTTTCTTTTC
GCAAGATGAGAGTAAAGAGTTGTACATCAGGTAAGAATGTTATTATTTAAATTCGAAGTGATAAATTCTT
TTCATGATGAATCACTCGCTTATATGGGGTAGAATATATATATATGTGTGTGTGTGTGTGTGTTTGTGTA
TGTAGGGATGGTGCGCGTTTGTTGTGTGACATTTGCTACTCATTCTTTTCCTTTTCCTACGACTGGCTTA
ACGGGAATATTATCAATTTGCTGCATTCTTATGCTTCGGTCCGATGCTCAAGCTTAACTTCTTCGTGAGG
AAGGAAAGTGTTGTCTCCTACTTTTTTCAAATTTTCGAATTGTATTTATATTTATTTAGTACTTCTTGAG
TTTACATATCCTTCGTAAAAATGCAACTTTTGTCGAAAAACACTTCCAAAAAAAAATAATAATGAATTTA
TGAAGCATACTAACGAGCGAGCACATCGCTGAGGTATCATTACTTCATGAGATAAATTAACTCGA
Features (pLannotate 1.2.2; 14 found; start..end, strand, type, name):
      1..237     +  CDS            YP062_YEAST (fragment): Protein predicted: Swiss-Prot protein existence level 4. From Saccharomyces cerevisiae (strain ATCC 204508 / S288c) (Baker's yeast).
    538..1218    +  CDS            eforCP: eforCP is a basic (constitutively fluorescent) red fluorescent protein published in 2008, derived from Echinopora forskaliana.
   1222..1492    +  terminator     PGK1 terminator: S. cerevisae PGK1; transcription terminator for 3-phosphoglycerate kinase gene
   2303..2319    -  protein_bind   lac operator: The lac repressor binds to the lac operator to inhibit transcription in E. coli. This inhibition can be relieved by adding lactose or isopropyl-β-D-thiogalactopyranoside (IPTG). lac repressor encoded by lacI
   2327..2357    -  promoter       lac promoter: promoter for the E. coli lac operon
   2372..2393    -  protein_bind   CAP binding site: CAP binding activates transcription in the presence of cAMP. E. coli catabolite activator protein
   2406..2498    -  CDS            lacI (fragment): lac repressor; lacI; The lac repressor binds to the lac operator to inhibit transcription in E. coli. This inhibition can be relieved by adding lactose or isopropyl-β-D-thiogalactopyranoside (IPTG).
   2681..3269    -  rep_origin     ori: high-copy-number ColE1/pMB1/pBR322/pUC origin of replication
   3440..4300    -  CDS            AmpR: β-lactamase; bla; confers resistance to ampicillin, carbenicillin, and related antibiotics
   4301..4405    -  promoter       AmpR promoter: bla
   4500..4535    +  CDS            rop (fragment): Rop protein, which maintains plasmids at low copy number; rop
   4637..4736    +  misc_feature   bom (fragment): basis of mobility region from pBR322
   4742..4899    -  CDS            lacZα (fragment): LacZα fragment of β-galactosidase; lacZ fragment
   5499..6578    +  CDS            LEU2: LEU3_YEAST - Experimental evidence at protein level: Swiss-Prot protein existence level 1. Catalyzes the oxidation of 3-carboxy-2-hydroxy-4- methylpentanoate (3-isopropylmalate) to 3-carboxy-4-methyl-2- oxopentanoate. The product decarboxylates to 4-methyl-2 oxopentanoate. From Saccharomyces cerevisiae (strain ATCC 204508 / S288c) (Baker's yeast).
