[The description below was written by a language model from this plasmid's Addgene catalogue record and pLannotate feature annotations shown in this document.]
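Description:
pIEforRed is a yeast integration and expression plasmid built on the pUC19 backbone by Gibson assembly. It is designed to deliver an EforRed reporter module to the RPL25 locus of Saccharomyces cerevisiae for in vivo gene amplification (the HamAmp system). In E. coli it is a high-copy plasmid carrying the ColE1/pUC origin and the β-lactamase gene for ampicillin selection. Remnants of the pUC19 lac region (lac promoter and operator, CAP site, lacZα fragment) are also annotated but have no stated role in the design.

The synthetic insert is a series of linked modules. The RPL25 promoter (Arm 1) drives the Kluyveromyces lactis LEU2 marker with its own terminator, providing leucine prototrophy selection in yeast. The annotation tool matched this coding sequence to the S. cerevisiae LEU2 homologue. This is followed by the RPL25 terminator (Arm 3) and ARS305, a yeast chromosomal replication origin. Next comes the expression module, in which the ALD6 promoter drives EforRed, a red chromoprotein/fluorescent protein from the coral Echinopora forskaliana, terminated by the PGK1 terminator. Finally, the BTS1 promoter is placed upstream of a partial RPL25 coding sequence (Arm 2).

The three arms are homologous to RPL25 sequences and evidently direct recombination at that locus, placing RPL25 under the BTS1 promoter rather than its native one. The record does not spell out the amplification mechanism. The stated purpose is to increase the copy number of the EforRed module in the genome, with the red protein as a visible readout of amplification and high-level expression. The ALD6 and BTS1 promoters, ARS305 and the RPL25 arms are not individually annotated in the feature table.
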