Addgene plasmid #185892: pIEforRed
Purpose: In vivo gene amplification (HamAmp) of EforRed expression module at RPL25 locus
Depositing lab: Claudia Vickers. Depositing organization: University of Queensland. Publication: An in vivo gene amplification system for high level expression in Saccharomyces cerevisiae. Peng B, Esquirol L, Lu Z, Shen Q, Cheah LC, Howard CB, Scott C, Trau M, Dumsday G, Vickers CE. Nat Commun. 2022 May 24;13(1):2895. doi: 10.1038/s41467-022-30529-8. PubMed 35610221.
Backbone
  Vector backbone: pUC19
  Vector type: Yeast Expression
Growth in bacteria
  Bacterial resistance: Ampicillin, 100 μg/mL
  Growth temperature: 37°C
  Growth strain: DH5alpha
  Copy number: High Copy
Gene/Insert
  Gene/Insert name: PRPL25(Arm 1)> Kl.LEU2>TKl.LEU2- TRPL25(Arm 3)- ARS305- PALD6>EforRed>TPGK1-PBTS1> RPL25(partial; Arm2)
  Species: Synthetic
  Mutation: None
  Cloning method: Gibson Cloning
Terms and licenses: Academic/Nonprofit Terms; Industry Terms: Not Available to Industry
How to cite: pIEforRed was a gift from Claudia Vickers (Addgene plasmid # 185892 ; http://n2t.net/addgene:185892 ; RRID:Addgene_185892)
